Addgene plasmid #141112: pCDH-METTL14-WT
Purpose: Overexpression of WT METTL14 in mammalian cells.
Depositing lab: Jianjun Chen. Depositing organization: University of Cincinnati. Publication: METTL14 Inhibits Hematopoietic Stem/Progenitor Differentiation and Promotes Leukemogenesis via mRNA m(6)A Modification. Weng H, Huang H, Wu H, Qin X, Zhao BS, Dong L, Shi H, Skibbe J, Shen C, Hu C, Sheng Y, Wang Y, Wunderlich M, Zhang B, Dore LC, Su R, Deng X, Ferchen K, Li C, Sun M, Lu Z, Jiang X, Marcucci G, Mulloy JC, Yang J, Qian Z, Wei M, He C, Chen J. Cell Stem Cell. 2018 Feb 1;22(2):191-205.e9. doi: 10.1016/j.stem.2017.11.016. Epub 2017 Dec 28. PubMed 29290617.
Backbone
  Vector backbone: pCDH
  Vector type: Mammalian Expression
  Selectable markers: Puromycin
Growth in bacteria
  Bacterial resistance: Ampicillin, 100 μg/mL
  Growth temperature: 37°C
  Growth strain: NEB Stable
  Copy number: Unknown
Gene/Insert
  Gene/Insert name: HMETTL14
  Species: H. sapiens (human)
  Entrez Gene: METTL14 (a.k.a. hMETTL14)
Terms and licenses: Academic/Nonprofit Terms; Industry Terms: Not Available to Industry
How to cite: pCDH-METTL14-WT was a gift from Jianjun Chen (Addgene plasmid # 141112 ; http://n2t.net/addgene:141112 ; RRID:Addgene_141112)
