[The description below was written by a language model from this plasmid's Addgene catalogue record and pLannotate feature annotations shown in this document.]
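Description:
pCDH-METTL14-WT is a 9,590 nt mammalian expression plasmid built on the pCDH backbone and used to overexpress wild-type human METTL14, a component of the mRNA m6A methyltransferase machinery, in mammalian cells. The catalogue lists it simply as a mammalian expression vector. The annotated features, however, show the layout of a third-generation, HIV-1-based lentiviral transfer vector: an RSV promoter fused to a truncated 5' LTR, the Ψ packaging signal with a gag fragment, the RRE for Rev-dependent export of the genomic RNA, a cPPT/CTS, and a truncated downstream LTR followed by an SV40 polyadenylation signal. In bacteria it is maintained through a high-copy ColE1/pUC-type origin and selected with ampicillin via β-lactamase. An SV40 origin is also present.

Two expression units sit between the LTRs. In the first, the CMV immediate early enhancer/promoter drives the METTL14 coding sequence. A short match to an HA epitope lies immediately upstream and abuts the ORF, which suggests an N-terminal HA tag, although the catalogue entry does not list any tag. In the second, an EF-1α core promoter coupled to an HTLV-1 LTR segment drives a copGFP coding sequence followed by puromycin N-acetyltransferase. The gap between these two ORFs carries no annotation, so the record does not state how they are linked. A WPRE downstream of the marker cassette enhances transcript stability and expression. This arrangement lets cells that receive the construct be tracked by green fluorescence and enriched with puromycin. The associated publication concerns METTL14 in hematopoietic stem/progenitor differentiation and leukemogenesis through m6A modification, consistent with use in gain-of-function or rescue experiments, and the "WT" designation implies comparison with mutant versions.
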