Features (pLannotate 1.2.2; 30 found; start..end, strand, type, name):
     49..149     +  CDS            Rev (fragment): human immunodeficiency virus 1 (HIV-1) Rev protein; rev; enhances nuclear export of unspliced and incompletely spliced viral mRNAs
    168..284     +  misc_feature   cPPT/CTS: central polypurine tract and central termination sequence of HIV-1
    297..373     +  enhancer       CMV enhancer (fragment): human cytomegalovirus immediate early enhancer
    374..577     +  promoter       CMV promoter: human cytomegalovirus (CMV) immediate early promoter
    657..683     +  CDS            3xHA (fragment): three tandem HA epitope tags
    684..2048    +  CDS            METTL14 (sequence partly withheld): MET14_HUMAN - Also known as KIAA1627 From Homo sapiens (Human).
   2093..2304    +  promoter       EF-1α core promoter: core promoter for human elongation factor EF-1α
   2317..2585    +  LTR            5' LTR (truncated): truncated 5' long terminal repeat (LTR) from human T-cell leukemia virus (HTLV) type 1
   2642..3306    +  CDS            CopGFP (fragment): green fluorescent protein 2 from Pontellina plumata, also known as ppluGFP2 (Shagin et al., 2004)
   3430..4029    +  CDS            PuroR: puromycin N-acetyltransferase; pac from Streptomyces alboniger; confers resistance to puromycin
   4030..4618    +  misc_feature   WPRE: woodchuck hepatitis virus posttranscriptional regulatory element
   4613..4720    +  CDS            nef (fragment): NEF_SIVS4 - Experimental evidence at protein level: Swiss-Prot protein existence level 1. Interferes with TCR signaling from the cell membrane. Interacts with CD247/TCRZ (TCR zeta chain) and exert potent down- regulation of cell surface TCR/CD3 complexes. From Simian immunodeficiency virus (isolate F236/smH4) (SIV-sm) (Simian immunodeficiency virus sooty mangabey monkey).
   4745..4925    +  LTR            5' LTR (truncated): truncated 5' long terminal repeat (LTR) from HIV-1
   4997..5118    +  polyA_signal   SV40 poly(A) signal: SV40 polyadenylation signal
   5158..5293    +  rep_origin     SV40 ori: SV40 origin of replication
   5350..5366    -  protein_bind   lac operator: The lac repressor binds to the lac operator to inhibit transcription in E. coli. This inhibition can be relieved by adding lactose or isopropyl-β-D-thiogalactopyranoside (IPTG). lac repressor encoded by lacI
   5374..5404    -  promoter       lac promoter: promoter for the E. coli lac operon
   5419..5440    -  protein_bind   CAP binding site: CAP binding activates transcription in the presence of cAMP. E. coli catabolite activator protein
   5453..5545    -  CDS            lacI (fragment): lac repressor; lacI; The lac repressor binds to the lac operator to inhibit transcription in E. coli. This inhibition can be relieved by adding lactose or isopropyl-β-D-thiogalactopyranoside (IPTG).
   5728..6316    -  rep_origin     ori: high-copy-number ColE1/pMB1/pBR322/pUC origin of replication
   6487..7347    -  CDS            AmpR: β-lactamase; bla; confers resistance to ampicillin, carbenicillin, and related antibiotics
   7348..7452    -  promoter       AmpR promoter: bla
   7547..7582    +  CDS            rop (fragment): Rop protein, which maintains plasmids at low copy number; rop
   7684..7783    +  misc_feature   bom (fragment): basis of mobility region from pBR322
   7789..7943    -  CDS            lacZα (fragment): LacZα fragment of β-galactosidase; lacZ fragment
   7957..8183    +  promoter       RSV promoter: Rous sarcoma virus enhancer/promoter
   8184..8364    +  LTR            5' LTR (truncated): truncated 5' long terminal repeat (LTR) from HIV-1
   8411..8536    +  misc_feature   HIV-1 Ψ: packaging signal of human immunodeficiency virus type 1
   8520..8858    +  CDS            HIV-1 gag (fragment): gag protein from human immunodeficiency virus 1; gag
   9029..9262    +  misc_feature   RRE: The Rev response element (RRE) of HIV-1 allows for Rev-dependent mRNA export from the nucleus to the cytoplasm.
>Addgene plasmid #141112 | pCDH-METTL14-WT | addgene full sequence | sequence record 302061 | Addgene NGS Result
TCTATAGTGAATAGAGTTAGGCAGGGATATTCACCATTATCGTTTCAGACCCACCTCCCAACCCCGAGGG
GACCCGACAGGCCCGAAGGAATAGAAGAAGAAGGTGGAGAGAGAGACAGAGACAGATCCATTCGATTAGT
GAACGGATCTCGACGGTATCGGTTAACTTTTAAAAGAAAAGGGGGGATTGGGGGGTACAGTGCAGGGGAA
AGAATAGTAGACATAATAGCAACAGACATACAAACTAAAGAATTACAAAAACAAATTACAAAATTCAAAA
TTTTATCGATACTAGTATTATGCCCAGTACATGACCTTATGGGACTTTCCTACTTGGCAGTACATCTACG
TATTAGTCATCGCTATTACCATGGTGATGCGGTTTTGGCAGTACATCAATGGGCGTGGATAGCGGTTTGA
CTCACGGGGATTTCCAAGTCTCCACCCCATTGACGTCAATGGGAGTTTGTTTTGGCACCAAAATCAACGG
GACTTTCCAAAATGTCGTAACAACTCCGCCCCATTGACGCAAATGGGCGGTAGGCGTGTACGGTGGGAGG
TTTATATAAGCAGAGCTCGTTTAGTGAACCGTCAGATCGCCTGGAGACGCCATCCACGCTGTTTTGACCT
CCATAGAAGATTCTAGAACCACCATGTACCCATACGATGTTCCAGATTACGCTGATAGCCGCTTGCAGGA
GATCCGGGAGCGGCAGAAGTTACGGCGACAGCTCCTCGCGCAGCAGTTGGGAGCTGAAAGTGCCGACAGC
ATTGGTGCCGTGTTAAATAGCAAAGATGAGCAGAGAGAAATTGCTGAAACAAGAGAAACTTGCAGGGCTT
CCTATGATACCTCTGCTCCAAATGCAAAACGTAAGTATCTGGATGAAGGAGAGACAGATGAAGACAAAAT
GGAAGAATATAAGGATGAACTAGAAATGCAACAGGATGAAGAAAATTTGCCATATGAAGAAGAGATTTAC
AAAGATTCTAGTACTTTTCTTAAG
[1044 nt withheld, positions 1005-2048]
TAAGCGGCCGCGAAGGATCTGCGATCGCTCCGGTGCCCGTCAGTGGGCAGAGCGCACATCGCCCACAGTC
CCCGAGAAGTTGGGGGGAGGGGTCGGCAATTGAACGGGTGCCTAGAGAAGGTGGCGCGGGGTAAACTGGG
AAAGTGATGTCGTGTACTGGCTCCGCCTTTTTCCCGAGGGTGGGGGAGAACCGTATATAAGTGCAGTAGT
CGCCGTGAACGTTCTTTTTCGCAACGGGTTTGCCGCCAGAACACAGCTGAAGCTTCGAGGGGCTCGCATC
TCTCCTTCACGCGCCCGCCGCCCTACCTGAGGCCGCCATCCACGCCGGTTGAGTCGCGTTCTGCCGCCTC
CCGCCTGTGGTGCCTCCTGAACTGCGTCCGCCGTCTAGGTAAGTTTAAAGCTCAGGTCGAGACCGGGCCT
TTGTCCGGCGCTCCCTTGGAGCCTACCTAGACTCAGCCGGCTCTCCACGCTTTGCCTGACCCTGCTTGCT
CAACTCTACGTCTTTGTTTCGTTTTCTGTTCTGCGCCGTTACAGATCCAAGCTGTGACCGGCGCCTACGC
TAGACGCCACCATGGAGAGCGACGAGAGCGGCCTGCCCGCCATGGAGATCGAGTGCCGCATCACCGGCAC
CCTGAACGGCGTGGAGTTCGAGCTGGTGGGCGGCGGAGAGGGCACCCCCAAGCAGGGCCGCATGACCAAC
AAGATGAAGAGCACCAAAGGCGCCCTGACCTTCAGCCCCTACCTGCTGAGCCACGTGATGGGCTACGGCT
TCTACCACTTCGGCACCTACCCCAGCGGCTACGAGAACCCCTTCCTGCACGCCATCAACAACGGCGGCTA
CACCAACACCCGCATCGAGAAGTACGAGGACGGCGGCGTGCTGCACGTGAGCTTCAGCTACCGCTACGAG
GCCGGCCGCGTGATCGGCGACTTCAAGGTGGTGGGCACCGGCTTCCCCGAGGACAGCGTGATCTTCACCG
ACAAGATCATCCGCAGCAACGCCACCGTGGAGCACCTGCACCCCATGGGCGATAACGTGCTGGTGGGCAG
CTTCGCCCGCACCTTCAGCCTGCGCGACGGCGGCTACTACAGCTTCGTGGTGGACAGCCACATGCACTTC
AAGAGCGCCATCCACCCCAGCATCCTGCAGAACGGGGGCCCCATGTTCGCCTTCCGCCGCGTGGAGGAGC
TGCACAGCAACACCGAGCTGGGCATCGTGGAGTACCAGCACGCCTTCAAGACCCCCATCGCCTTCGCCAG
ATCCCGCGCTCAGTCGTCCAATTCTGCCGTGGACGGCACCGCCGGACCCGGCTCCACCGGATCTCGCGAG
GGCAGAGGAAGTCTTCTAACATGCGGTGACGTGGAGGAGAATCCCGGCCCTATGACCGAGTACAAGCCCA
CGGTGCGCCTCGCCACCCGCGACGACGTCCCCAGGGCCGTACGCACCCTCGCCGCCGCGTTCGCCGACTA
CCCCGCCACGCGCCACACCGTCGATCCGGACCGCCACATCGAGCGGGTCACCGAGCTGCAAGAACTCTTC
CTCACGCGCGTCGGGCTCGACATCGGCAAGGTGTGGGTCGCGGACGACGGCGCCGCGGTGGCGGTCTGGA
CCACGCCGGAGAGCGTCGAAGCGGGGGCGGTGTTCGCCGAGATCGGCCCGCGCATGGCCGAGTTGAGCGG
TTCCCGGCTGGCCGCGCAGCAACAGATGGAAGGCCTCCTGGCGCCGCACCGGCCCAAGGAGCCCGCGTGG
TTCCTGGCCACCGTCGGCGTCTCGCCCGACCACCAGGGCAAGGGTCTGGGCAGCGCCGTCGTGCTCCCCG
GAGTGGAGGCGGCCGAGCGCGCCGGGGTGCCCGCCTTCCTGGAGACCTCCGCGCCCCGCAACCTCCCCTT
CTACGAGCGGCTCGGCTTCACCGTCACCGCCGACGTCGAGGTGCCCGAAGGACCGCGCACCTGGTGCATG
ACCCGCAAGCCCGGTGCCTGAAATCAACCTCTGGATTACAAAATTTGTGAAAGATTGACTGGTATTCTTA
ACTATGTTGCTCCTTTTACGCTATGTGGATACGCTGCTTTAATGCCTTTGTATCATGCTATTGCTTCCCG
TATGGCTTTCATTTTCTCCTCCTTGTATAAATCCTGGTTGCTGTCTCTTTATGAGGAGTTGTGGCCCGTT
GTCAGGCAACGTGGCGTGGTGTGCACTGTGTTTGCTGACGCAACCCCCACTGGTTGGGGCATTGCCACCA
CCTGTCAGCTCCTTTCCGGGACTTTCGCTTTCCCCCTCCCTATTGCCACGGCGGAACTCATCGCCGCCTG
CCTTGCCCGCTGCTGGACAGGGGCTCGGCTGTTGGGCACTGACAATTCCGTGGTGTTGTCGGGGAAATCA
TCGTCCTTTCCTTGGCTGCTCGCCTGTGTTGCCACCTGGATTCTGCGCGGGACGTCCTTCTGCTACGTCC
CTTCGGCCCTCAATCCAGCGGACCTTCCTTCCCGCGGCCTGCTGCCGGCTCTGCGGCCTCTTCCGCGTCT
CCGCCTTCGCCCTCAGACGAGTCGGATCTCCCTTTGGGCCGCCTCCCCGCCTGGTACCTTTAAGACCAAT
GACTTACAAGGCAGCTGTAGATCTTAGCCACTTTTTAAAAGAAAAGGGGGGACTGGAAGGGCTAATTCAC
TCCCAACGAAGATAAGATCTGCTTTTTGCTTGTACTGGGTCTCTCTGGTTAGACCAGATCTGAGCCTGGG
AGCTCTCTGGCTAACTAGGGAACCCACTGCTTAAGCCTCAATAAAGCTTGCCTTGAGTGCTTCAAGTAGT
GTGTGCCCGTCTGTTGTGTGACTCTGGTAACTAGAGATCCCTCAGACCCTTTTAGTCAGTGTGGAAAATC
TCTAGCAGTAGTAGTTCATGTCATCTTATTATTCAGTATTTATAACTTGCAAAGAAATGAATATCAGAGA
GTGAGAGGAACTTGTTTATTGCAGCTTATAATGGTTACAAATAAAGCAATAGCATCACAAATTTCACAAA
TAAAGCATTTTTTTCACTGCATTCTAGTTGTGGTTTGTCCAAACTCATCAATGTATCTTATCATGTCTGG
CTCTAGCTATCCCGCCCCTAACTCCGCCCATCCCGCCCCTAACTCCGCCCAGTTCCGCCCATTCTCCGCC
CCATGGCTGACTAATTTTTTTTATTTATGCAGAGGCCGAGGCCGCCTCGGCCTCTGAGCTATTCCAGAAG
TAGTGAGGAGGCTTTTTTGGAGGCCTAGACTTTTGCAGAGACCAAATTCGTAATCATGTCATAGCTGTTT
CCTGTGTGAAATTGTTATCCGCTCACAATTCCACACAACATACGAGCCGGAAGCATAAAGTGTAAAGCCT
GGGGTGCCTAATGAGTGAGCTAACTCACATTAATTGCGTTGCGCTCACTGCCCGCTTTCCAGTCGGGAAA
CCTGTCGTGCCAGCTGCATTAATGAATCGGCCAACGCGCGGGGAGAGGCGGTTTGCGTATTGGGCGCTCT
TCCGCTTCCTCGCTCACTGACTCGCTGCGCTCGGTCGTTCGGCTGCGGCGAGCGGTATCAGCTCACTCAA
AGGCGGTAATACGGTTATCCACAGAATCAGGGGATAACGCAGGAAAGAACATGTGAGCAAAAGGCCAGCA
AAAGGCCAGGAACCGTAAAAAGGCCGCGTTGCTGGCGTTTTTCCATAGGCTCCGCCCCCCTGACGAGCAT
CACAAAAATCGACGCTCAAGTCAGAGGTGGCGAAACCCGACAGGACTATAAAGATACCAGGCGTTTCCCC
CTGGAAGCTCCCTCGTGCGCTCTCCTGTTCCGACCCTGCCGCTTACCGGATACCTGTCCGCCTTTCTCCC
TTCGGGAAGCGTGGCGCTTTCTCATAGCTCACGCTGTAGGTATCTCAGTTCGGTGTAGGTCGTTCGCTCC
AAGCTGGGCTGTGTGCACGAACCCCCCGTTCAGCCCGACCGCTGCGCCTTATCCGGTAACTATCGTCTTG
AGTCCAACCCGGTAAGACACGACTTATCGCCACTGGCAGCAGCCACTGGTAACAGGATTAGCAGAGCGAG
GTATGTAGGCGGTGCTACAGAGTTCTTGAAGTGGTGGCCTAACTACGGCTACACTAGAAGAACAGTATTT
GGTATCTGCGCTCTGCTGAAGCCAGTTACCTTCGGAAAAAGAGTTGGTAGCTCTTGATCCGGCAAACAAA
CCACCGCTGGTAGCGGTGGTTTTTTTGTTTGCAAGCAGCAGATTACGCGCAGAAAAAAAGGATCTCAAGA
AGATCCTTTGATCTTTTCTACGGGGTCTGACGCTCAGTGGAACGAAAACTCACGTTAAGGGATTTTGGTC
ATGAGATTATCAAAAAGGATCTTCACCTAGATCCTTTTAAATTAAAAATGAAGTTTTAAATCAATCTAAA
GTATATATGAGTAAACTTGGTCTGACAGTTACCAATGCTTAATCAGTGAGGCACCTATCTCAGCGATCTG
TCTATTTCGTTCATCCATAGTTGCCTGACTCCCCGTCGTGTAGATAACTACGATACGGGAGGGCTTACCA
TCTGGCCCCAGTGCTGCAATGATACCGCGAGACCCACGCTCACCGGCTCCAGATTTATCAGCAATAAACC
AGCCAGCCGGAAGGGCCGAGCGCAGAAGTGGTCCTGCAACTTTATCCGCCTCCATCCAGTCTATTAATTG
TTGCCGGGAAGCTAGAGTAAGTAGTTCGCCAGTTAATAGTTTGCGCAACGTTGTTGCCATTGCTACAGGC
ATCGTGGTGTCACGCTCGTCGTTTGGTATGGCTTCATTCAGCTCCGGTTCCCAACGATCAAGGCGAGTTA
CATGATCCCCCATGTTGTGCAAAAAAGCGGTTAGCTCCTTCGGTCCTCCGATCGTTGTCAGAAGTAAGTT
GGCCGCAGTGTTATCACTCATGGTTATGGCAGCACTGCATAATTCTCTTACTGTCATGCCATCCGTAAGA
TGCTTTTCTGTGACTGGTGAGTACTCAACCAAGTCATTCTGAGAATAGTGTATGCGGCGACCGAGTTGCT
CTTGCCCGGCGTCAATACGGGATAATACCGCGCCACATAGCAGAACTTTAAAAGTGCTCATCATTGGAAA
ACGTTCTTCGGGGCGAAAACTCTCAAGGATCTTACCGCTGTTGAGATCCAGTTCGATGTAACCCACTCGT
GCACCCAACTGATCTTCAGCATCTTTTACTTTCACCAGCGTTTCTGGGTGAGCAAAAACAGGAAGGCAAA
ATGCCGCAAAAAAGGGAATAAGGGCGACACGGAAATGTTGAATACTCATACTCTTCCTTTTTCAATATTA
TTGAAGCATTTATCAGGGTTATTGTCTCATGAGCGGATACATATTTGAATGTATTTAGAAAAATAAACAA
ATAGGGGTTCCGCGCACATTTCCCCGAAAAGTGCCACCTGACGTCTAAGAAACCATTATTATCATGACAT
TAACCTATAAAAATAGGCGTATCACGAGGCCCTTTCGTCTCGCGCGTTTCGGTGATGACGGTGAAAACCT
CTGACACATGCAGCTCCCGGAGACGGTCACAGCTTGTCTGTAAGCGGATGCCGGGAGCAGACAAGCCCGT
CAGGGCGCGTCAGCGGGTGTTGGCGGGTGTCGGGGCTGGCTTAACTATGCGGCATCAGAGCAGATTGTAC
TGAGAGTGCACCATATGCGGTGTGAAATACCGCACAGATGCGTAAGGAGAAAATACCGCATCAGGCGCCA
TTCGCCATTCAGGCTGCGCAACTGTTGGGAAGGGCGATCGGTGCGGGCCTCTTCGCTATTACGCCAGCTG
GCGAAAGGGGGATGTGCTGCAAGGCGATTAAGTTGGGTAACGCCAGGGTTTTCCCAGTCACGACGTTGTA
AAACGACGGCCAGTGCCAAGCTGACGCGTGTAGTCTTATGCAATACTCTTGTAGTCTTGCAACATGGTAA
CGATGAGTTAGCAACATGCCTTACAAGGAGAGAAAAAGCACCGTGCATGCCGATTGGTGGAAGTAAGGTG
GTACGATCGTGCCTTATTAGGAAGGCAACAGACGGGTCTGACATGGATTGGACGAACCACTGAATTGCCG
CATTGCAGAGATATTGTATTTAAGTGCCTAGCTCGATACATAAACGGGTCTCTCTGGTTAGACCAGATCT
GAGCCTGGGAGCTCTCTGGCTAACTAGGGAACCCACTGCTTAAGCCTCAATAAAGCTTGCCTTGAGTGCT
TCAAGTAGTGTGTGCCCGTCTGTTGTGTGACTCTGGTAACTAGAGATCCCTCAGACCCTTTTAGTCAGTG
TGGAAAATCTCTAGCAGTGGCGCCCGAACAGGGACTTGAAAGCGAAAGGGAAACCAGAGGAGCTCTCTCG
ACGCAGGACTCGGCTTGCTGAAGCGCGCACGGCAAGAGGCGAGGGGCGGCGACTGGTGAGTACGCCAAAA
ATTTTGACTAGCGGAGGCTAGAAGGAGAGAGATGGGTGCGAGAGCGTCAGTATTAAGCGGGGGAGAATTA
GATCGCGATGGGAAAAAATTCGGTTAAGGCCAGGGGGAAAGAAAAAATATAAATTAAAACATATAGTATG
GGCAAGCAGGGAGCTAGAACGATTCGCAGTTAATCCTGGCCTGTTAGAAACATCAGAAGGCTGTAGACAA
ATACTGGGACAGCTACAACCATCCCTTCAGACAGGATCAGAAGAACTTAGATCATTATATAATACAGTAG
CAACCCTCTATTGTGTGCATCAAAGGATAGAGATAAAAGACACCAAGGAAGCTTTAGACAAGATAGAGGA
AGAGCAAAACAAAAGTAAGACCACCGCACAGCAAGCGGCCACTGATCTTCAGACCTGGAGGAGGAGATAT
GAGGGACAATTGGAGAAGTGAATTATATAAATATAAAGTAGTAAAAATTGAACCATTAGGAGTAGCACCC
ACCAAGGCAAAGAGAAGAGTGGTGCAGAGAGAAAAAAGAGCAGTGGGAATAGGAGCTTTGTTCCTTGGGT
TCTTGGGAGCAGCAGGAAGCACTATGGGCGCAGCGTCAATGACGCTGACGGTACAGGCCAGACAATTATT
GTCTGGTATAGTGCAGCAGCAGAACAATTTGCTGAGGGCTATTGAGGCGCAACAGCATCTGTTGCAACTC
ACAGTCTGGGGCATCAAGCAGCTCCAGGCAAGAATCCTGGCTGTGGAAAGATACCTAAAGGATCAACAGC
TCCTGGGGATTTGGGGTTGCTCTGGAAAACTCATTTGCACCACTGCTGTGCCTTGGAATGCTAGTTGGAG
TAATAAATCTCTGGAACAGATTTGGAATCACACGACCTGGATGGAGTGGGACAGAGAAATTAACAATTAC
ACAAGCTTAATACACTCCTTAATTGAAGAATCGCAAAACCAGCAAGAAAAGAATGAACAAGAATTATTGG
AATTAGATAAATGGGCAAGTTTGTGGAATTGGTTTAACATAACAAATTGGCTGTGGTATATAAAATTATT
CATAATGATAGTAGGAGGCTTGGTAGGTTTAAGAATAGTTTTTGCTGTACTT
