>Addgene plasmid #141112 | pCDH-METTL14-WT | depositor partial sequence | sequence record 292143 | METTL14 WT
CCACCATGTACCCATACGATGTTCCAGATTACGCTGATAGCCGCTTGCAGGAGATCCGGGAGCGGCAGAA
GTTACGGCGACAGCTCCTCGCGCAGCAGTTGGGAGCTGAAAGTGCCGACAGCATTGGTGCCGTGTTAAAT
AGCAAAGATGAGCAGAGAGAAATTGCTGAAACAAGAGAAACTTGCAGGGCTTCCTATGATACCTCTGCTC
CAAATGCAAAACGTAAGTATCTGGATGAAGGAGAGACAGATGAAGACAAAATGGAAGAATATAAGGATGA
ACTAGAAATGCAACAGGATGAAGAAAATTTGCCATATGAAGAAGAGATTTACAAAGATTCTAGTACTTTT
CTTAAG
[1044 nt withheld, positions 357-1400]
TAA
